>Addgene plasmid #1513 | L2605 | depositor full sequence | sequence record 123 | Author sequence
AAGCTTGCATGCCTGCAGGCCTTGGTCGAGTATGAGAAACAACATTAACAATGTTTTGGGAGAAACATGT
AGTTTTGTACGTCCGGTCCAGTGAGAGTTTTCAACTTATTTTGGAAGAAATTTTTTTTTGACAAAATTTT
GCAATTTCCCACGCAGAAATACGGTATGCCCCGTATCTCGCCACGAACATAATATTTTAAATTGACGGAA
AGGTGTGCGCCTTTAAGAAGCACAGTAACCATTTTCCGGTTTTTTTTTTGAAATTGCCTTTGATTTTTAC
TTTTTTCTCCCAAAAACGAGAAATTTAATATAATCCATCAAAATCTTTGTGAACGAGAGAAATATAGTGA
AAAACTCAAAGAAAATTGCGAAATGGATTACTGTACTCCATAAAGGCGCACATCTTTTCGAAAAATCGTG
AAAAATTGCATCTGACCAACAGTTTTGCGTGGAATCTTCCTAGATTCAAATTTCCTATGAGTCATAAAAC
TATCATTTTATCGGACAATAACTACACGTGTACCTTGTTTCCATATGTTCTACCAATATAATTTGTGTTC
ATATGTGGCCAGGTACGGGAAATTAGAACACGGACTGATTTAGGAAGGTTCAAATTCGAGAACAATGGAC
GACTTGCTGCACGAAAACGTGGATTATTCTGAAACCGCCTATGTGATCACTATCGATTTAGCACTTCGGT
TTTCTTTTTCCGTTTTCCTTTATATTCCGTATTGTATGCCGACAATAACGCTTTTTCTTTGTATAAACAT
TTCCAGAAGCAGAGCAAATTTGTTTATTCCAGAATTGACTGAATATTGAAATAATGTTTACAGACATACT
GTAGATTTTTTTCTATTCAAACATGAATACAGTTTTTCGTATTTTTAATCTTCAGATAAGTTTTGTGTGT
GTTTTTGAGAATAATATTTAAAAAAGATAAGCAAATATCAGAACTACGGTAAGCGAAGGGGTACGGTCGT
CAATTGCGGACTTCCGAGCTGTGCACGGCGCCAAAATTTATTTTGAGTTTTAAAATGATTTTCTTTGTTT
TTTTTTCTTTTTTTGACACGATAAGAACATTTTTCTGTATTTCTAATATTTTAAATGAGATCGTAATAAG
TTTATTTAGCTCCATCACATTATTTTCGGAATATTCATCGCTTGAAAACGGCGTAAAATAGGTTCCAAGT
AAATCATTGCAAACAAATCTCCGTTTATCGTTCTAACAAAGTTTTTCGTTCACTTTCTTATGTAAATCGT
TTTCCCCACTTCTTCTTCACGGGAATGATCAATTGAAAGGCCATAAATTGGTTGTTTTCTCCACATTTCG
CAACCAACATGCAGCTGTCGGATAGGCAATAAAATAATGTAATCAATGAGTTTTCCGATTTATCCTAACA
GTTCTTTTTCTAGTGTTCCTATTCGAAAAAAGTACTGTTATCCTTCTTTTTGGACCGCCCATCTCAGGTG
TCAAGACAATCGCAACACACTCAGAAAATGGGCGGAGTATGCCACCCGGCCTTCATTCGTCGCTCCTTGT
CTTCTCCATTTTCGTTTTTTTCCTGTTCTCCGTTCTTTTTTTGTACTTTTGTGATAATGCTGAAGTGTTC
TTTTTTTTCGCTTAACCGCATCTCTTGATTTAATTCATATTTTCTTTCAGATTCATATACAATAACACCA
AGAGCTGCTCTAACAACTAATAATAACAGAATCTAGAGGATCCCCGGGTACCGAGCTCAGAAAAAATGAC
TGCTCCAAAGAAGAAGCGTAAGGTACCGGTAGAAAAAATGAGTAAAGGAGAAGAACTTTTCACTGGAGTT
GTCCCAATTCTTGTTGAATTAGATGGTGATGTTAATGGGCACAAATTTTCTGTCAGTGGAGAGGGTGAAG
GTGATGCAACATACGGAAAACTTACCCTTAAATTTATTTGCACTACTGGAAAACTACCTGTTCCATGGGT
AAGTTTAAACATATATATACTAACTAACCCTGATTATTTAAATTTTCAGCCAACACTTGTCACTACTTTC
TGTTATGGTGTTCAATGCTTCTCGAGATACCCAGATCATATGAAACGGCATGACTTTTTCAAGAGTGCCA
TGCCCGAAGGTTATGTACAGGAAAGAACTATATTTTTCAAAGATGACGGGAACTACAAGACACGTAAGTT
TAAACAGTTCGGTACTAACTAACCATACATATTTAAATTTTCAGGTGCTGAAGTCAAGTTTGAAGGTGAT
ACCCTTGTTAATAGAATCGAGTTAAAAGGTATTGATTTTAAAGAAGATGGAAACATTCTTGGACACAAAT
TGGAATACAACTATAACTCACACAATGTATACATCATGGCAGACAAACAAAAGAATGGAATCAAAGTTGT
AAGTTTAAACATGATTTTACTAACTAACTAATCTGATTTAAATTTTCAGAACTTCAAAATTAGACACAAC
ATTGAAGATGGAAGCGTTCAACTAGCAGACCATTATCAACAAAATACTCCAATTGGCGATGGCCCTGTCC
TTTTACCAGACAACCATTACCTGTCCACACAATCTGCCCTTTCGAAAGATCCCAACGAAAAGAGAGACCA
CATGGTCCTTCTTGAGTTTGTAACAGCTGCTGGGATTACACATGGCATGGATGAACTATACAAATAGCAT
TCGTAGAATTCCAACTGAGCGCCGGTCGCTACCATTACCAACTTGTCTGGTGTCAAAAATAATAGGGGCC
GCTGTCATCAGAGTAAGTTTAAACTGAGTTCTACTAACTAACGAGTAATATTTAAATTTTCAGCATCTCG
CGCCCGTGCCTCTGACTTCTAAGTCCAATTACTCTTCAACATCCCTACATGCTCTTTCTCCCTGTGCTCC
CACCCCCTATTTTTGTTATTATCAAAAAACTTCTCTTAATTTCTTTGTTTTTTAGCTTCTTTTAAGTCAC
CTCTAACAATGAAATTGTGTAGATTCAAAAATAGAATTAATTCGTAATAAAAAGTCGAAAAAAATTGTGC
TCCCTCCCCCCATTAATAATAATTCTATCCCAAAATCTACACAATGTTCTGTGTACACTTCTTATGTTTT
TTACTTCTGATAAATTTTTTTGAAACATCATAGAAAAAACCGCACACAAAATACCTTATCATATGTTACG
TTTCAGTTTATGACCGCAATTTTTATTTCTTCGCACGTCTGGGCCTCTCATGACGTCAAATCATGCTCAT
CGTGAAAAAGTTTTGGAGTATTTTTGGAATTTTTCAATCAAGTGAAAGTTTATGAAATTAATTTTCCTGC
TTTTGCTTTTTGGGGTTTCCCCTATTGTTTGTCAAGATTTCGAGGACGGCGTTTTTCTTGCTAAAATCAC
AAGTATTGATGAGCACGATGCAAGAAAGATCGGAAGAAGGTTTGGGTTTGAGGCTCAGTGGAAGGTGAGT
AGAAGTTGATAATTTGAAAGTGGAGTAGTGTCTATGGGGTTTTTGCCTTAAATGACAGAATACATTCCCA
ATATACCAAACATAACTGTTTCCTACTAGTCGGCCGTACGGGCCCTTTCGTCTCGCGCGTTTCGGTGATG
ACGGTGAAAACCTCTGACACATGCAGCTCCCGGAGACGGTCACAGCTTGTCTGTAAGCGGATGCCGGGAG
CAGACAAGCCCGTCAGGGCGCGTCAGCGGGTGTTGGCGGGTGTCGGGGCTGGCTTAACTATGCGGCATCA
GAGCAGATTGTACTGAGAGTGCACCATATGCGGTGTGAAATACCGCACAGATGCGTAAGGAGAAAATACC
GCATCAGGCGGCCTTAAGGGCCTCGTGATACGCCTATTTTTATAGGTTAATGTCATGATAATAATGGTTT
CTTAGACGTCAGGTGGCACTTTTCGGGGAAATGTGCGCGGAACCCCTATTTGTTTATTTTTCTAAATACA
TTCAAATATGTATCCGCTCATGAGACAATAACCCTGATAAATGCTTCAATAATATTGAAAAAGGAAGAGT
ATGAGTATTCAACATTTCCGTGTCGCCCTTATTCCCTTTTTTGCGGCATTTTGCCTTCCTGTTTTTGCTC
ACCCAGAAACGCTGGTGAAAGTAAAAGATGCTGAAGATCAGTTGGGTGCACGAGTGGGTTACATCGAACT
GGATCTCAACAGCGGTAAGATCCTTGAGAGTTTTCGCCCCGAAGAACGTTTTCCAATGATGAGCACTTTT
AAAGTTCTGCTATGTGGCGCGGTATTATCCCGTATTGACGCCGGGCAAGAGCAACTCGGTCGCCGCATAC
ACTATTCTCAGAATGACTTGGTTGAGTACTCACCAGTCACAGAAAAGCATCTTACGGATGGCATGACAGT
AAGAGAATTATGCAGTGCTGCCATAACCATGAGTGATAACACTGCGGCCAACTTACTTCTGACAACGATC
GGAGGACCGAAGGAGCTAACCGCTTTTTTGCACAACATGGGGGATCATGTAACTCGCCTTGATCGTTGGG
AACCGGAGCTGAATGAAGCCATACCAAACGACGAGCGTGACACCACGATGCCTGTAGCAATGGCAACAAC
GTTGCGCAAACTATTAACTGGCGAACTACTTACTCTAGCTTCCCGGCAACAATTAATAGACTGGATGGAG
GCGGATAAAGTTGCAGGACCACTTCTGCGCTCGGCCCTTCCGGCTGGCTGGTTTATTGCTGATAAATCTG
GAGCCGGTGAGCGTGGGTCTCGCGGTATCATTGCAGCACTGGGGCCAGATGGTAAGCCCTCCCGTATCGT
AGTTATCTACACGACGGGGAGTCAGGCAACTATGGATGAACGAAATAGACAGATCGCTGAGATAGGTGCC
TCACTGATTAAGCATTGGTAACTGTCAGACCAAGTTTACTCATATATACTTTAGATTGATTTAAAACTTC
ATTTTTAATTTAAAAGGATCTAGGTGAAGATCCTTTTTGATAATCTCATGACCAAAATCCCTTAACGTGA
GTTTTCGTTCCACTGAGCGTCAGACCCCGTAGAAAAGATCAAAGGATCTTCTTGAGATCCTTTTTTTCTG
CGCGTAATCTGCTGCTTGCAAACAAAAAAACCACCGCTACCAGCGGTGGTTTGTTTGCCGGATCAAGAGC
TACCAACTCTTTTTCCGAAGGTAACTGGCTTCAGCAGAGCGCAGATACCAAATACTGTCCTTCTAGTGTA
GCCGTAGTTAGGCCACCACTTCAAGAACTCTGTAGCACCGCCTACATACCTCGCTCTGCTAATCCTGTTA
CCAGTGGCTGCTGCCAGTGGCGATAAGTCGTGTCTTACCGGGTTGGACTCAAGACGATAGTTACCGGATA
AGGCGCAGCGGTCGGGCTGAACGGGGGGTTCGTGCACACAGCCCAGCTTGGAGCGAACGACCTACACCGA
ACTGAGATACCTACAGCGTGAGCATTGAGAAAGCGCCACGCTTCCCGAAGGGAGAAAGGCGGACAGGTAT
CCGGTAAGCGGCAGGGTCGGAACAGGAGAGCGCACGAGGGAGCTTCCAGGGGGAAACGCCTGGTATCTTT
ATAGTCCTGTCGGGTTTCGCCACCTCTGACTTGAGCGTCGATTTTTGTGATGCTCGTCAGGGGGGCGGAG
CCTATGGAAAAACGCCAGCAACGCGGCCTTTTTACGGTTCCTGGCCTTTTGCTGGCCTTTTGCTCACATG
TTCTTTCCTGCGTTATCCCCTGATTCTGTGGATAACCGTATTACCGCCTTTGAGTGAGCTGATACCGCTC
GCCGCAGCCGAACGACCGAGCGCAGCGAGTCAGTGAGCGAGGAAGCGGAAGAGCGCCCAATACGCAAACC
GCCTCTCCCCGCGCGTTGGCCGATTCATTAATGCAGCTGGCACGACAGGTTTCCCGACTGGAAAGCGGGC
AGTGAGCGCAACGCAATTAATGTGAGTTAGCTCACTCATTAGGCACCCCAGGCTTTACACTTTATGCTTC
CGGCTCGTATGTTGTGTGGAATTGTGAGCGGATAACAATTTCACACAGGAAACAGCTATGACCATGATTA
CGCCAAGCTGTAAGTTTAAACATGATCTTACTAACTAACTATTCTCATTTAAATTTTCAGAGCTTAAAAA
TGGCTGAAATCACTCACAACGATGGATACGCTAACAACTTGGAAATGAAAT
Features (pLannotate 1.2.2; 13 found; start..end, strand, type, name):
      1..19      -  misc_feature   MCS (fragment): pUC18/19 multiple cloning site
   1712..1738    -  misc_feature   MCS (fragment): pUC18/19 multiple cloning site
   1791..2651    +  CDS            sg25: sg25 is a basic (constitutively fluorescent) green fluorescent protein published in 1997, derived from Aequorea victoria.
   3272..3424    +  CDS            aex-5 (fragment): AEX5_CAEEL - Also known as kpc-3 From Caenorhabditis elegans.
   3552..3587    +  CDS            rop (fragment): Rop protein, which maintains plasmids at low copy number; rop
   3689..3788    +  misc_feature   bom (fragment): basis of mobility region from pBR322
   3886..3990    +  promoter       AmpR promoter: bla
   3991..4851    +  CDS            AmpR: β-lactamase; bla; confers resistance to ampicillin, carbenicillin, and related antibiotics
   5022..5610    +  rep_origin     ori: high-copy-number ColE1/pMB1/pBR322/pUC origin of replication
   5793..5885    +  CDS            lacI (fragment): lac repressor; lacI; The lac repressor binds to the lac operator to inhibit transcription in E. coli. This inhibition can be relieved by adding lactose or isopropyl-β-D-thiogalactopyranoside (IPTG).
   5898..5919    +  protein_bind   CAP binding site: CAP binding activates transcription in the presence of cAMP. E. coli catabolite activator protein
   5934..5964    +  promoter       lac promoter: promoter for the E. coli lac operon
   5972..5988    +  protein_bind   lac operator: The lac repressor binds to the lac operator to inhibit transcription in E. coli. This inhibition can be relieved by adding lactose or isopropyl-β-D-thiogalactopyranoside (IPTG). lac repressor encoded by lacI
