[The description below was written by a language model from this plasmid's Addgene catalogue record and pLannotate feature annotations shown in this document.]
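Description:
L2605 is an empty-backbone worm expression vector from a 1997 C. elegans vector kit, recorded at about 6.1 kb (the catalogue lists 6,148 bp, while the annotated depositor sequence is 6,141 nt). The parental backbone is listed as unknown, but the annotated features point to a pUC/pBR322-style E. coli plasmid. It has a high-copy ColE1/pMB1-type origin of replication and a β-lactamase gene with its own promoter for ampicillin selection. Remnants of the lac region are also present (lacI fragment, CAP binding site, lac promoter and operator), along with small fragments of rop and the bom region. No worm selectable marker is annotated.

The main payload identified in the feature table is a green fluorescent protein coding sequence, matched to sg25, a constitutively fluorescent Aequorea victoria GFP variant. Fragments of the pUC18/19 multiple cloning site lie at the start of the sequence and just upstream of the GFP. The roughly 1.7 kb between these two fragments is unannotated. The catalogue lists "glp1" as the tag or fusion partner, so this region may hold glp-1-derived sequence, but the feature table does not confirm this or show what such sequence would contribute. A short match to C. elegans aex-5 downstream of GFP is probably incidental similarity within worm-derived flanking sequence, possibly a 3' region, and the record does not identify it.

No insert or worm promoter is stated. The cloning sites and reporter are consistent with restriction cloning of user-supplied fragments to build GFP reporter constructs for C. elegans. The kit documentation cited by the depositor would be needed for the intended design.
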