Addgene plasmid #1513: L2605
Purpose: (Empty Backbone)
Depositing lab: Andrew Fire. Depositing organization: Carnegie Institution for Science.
Backbone
  Vector backbone: Unknown
  Backbone size (bp): 6148
  Vector type: Worm Expression
Growth in bacteria
  Bacterial resistance: Ampicillin, 100 μg/mL
  Growth temperature: 37°C
  Growth strain: DH5alpha
  Copy number: Unknown
Gene/Insert
  Gene/Insert name: None
  Tag / fusion protein: glp1
  Cloning method: Restriction Enzyme
Terms and licenses: Academic/Nonprofit Terms; Industry Terms: Not Available to Industry
Depositor comments: See Fire Lab C. Elegans Vector Kit documentation 97
How to cite: L2605 was a gift from Andrew Fire (Addgene plasmid # 1513 ; http://n2t.net/addgene:1513 ; RRID:Addgene_1513)
